>Addgene plasmid #55174 | PliaG | depositor full sequence | sequence record 86018 | PliaG sequence 2191 bps
GTCCGGCAAAAAAGGGCAAGGTGTCACCACCCTGCCCTTTTTCTTTAAAACCGAAAAGATTACTTCGCGT
TATGCAGGCTTCCTCGCTCACTGACTCGCTGCGCTCGGTCGTTCGGCTGCGGCGAGCGGTATCAGCTCAC
TCAAAGGCGGTAATACGGTTATCCACAGAATCAGGGGATAACGCAGGAAAGAACATGTGAGCAAAAGGCC
AGCAAAAGGCCAGGAACCGTAAAAAGGCCGCGTTGCTGGCGTTTTTCCACAGGCTCCGCCCCCCTGACGA
GCATCACAAAAATCGACGCTCAAGTCAGAGGTGGCGAAACCCGACAGGACTATAAAGATACCAGGCGTTT
CCCCCTGGAAGCTCCCTCGTGCGCTCTCCTGTTCCGACCCTGCCGCTTACCGGATACCTGTCCGCCTTTC
TCCCTTCGGGAAGCGTGGCGCTTTCTCATAGCTCACGCTGTAGGTATCTCAGTTCGGTGTAGGTCGTTCG
CTCCAAGCTGGGCTGTGTGCACGAACCCCCCGTTCAGCCCGACCGCTGCGCCTTATCCGGTAACTATCGT
CTTGAGTCCAACCCGGTAAGACACGACTTATCGCCACTGGCAGCAGCCACTGGTAACAGGATTAGCAGAG
CGAGGTATGTAGGCGGTGCTACAGAGTTCTTGAAGTGGTGGCCTAACTACGGCTACACTAGAAGAACAGT
ATTTGGTATCTGCGCTCTGCTGAAGCCAGTTACCTTCGGAAAAAGAGTTGGTAGCTCTTGATCCGGCAAA
CAAACCACCGCTGGTAGCGGTGGTTTTTTTGTTTGCAAGCAGCAGATTACGCGCAGAAAAAAAGGATCTC
AAGAAGATCCTTTGATCTTTTCTACGGGGTCTGACGCTCAGTGGAACGAAAACTCACGTTAAGGGATTTT
GGTCATGAGATTATCAAAAAGGATCTTCACCTAGATCCTTTTAAATTAAAAATGAAGTTTTAAATCAATC
TAAAGTATATATGAGTAAACTTGGTCTGACAGCTCGAGGCTTGGATTCTCACCAATAAAAAACGCCCGGC
GGCAACCGAGCGTTCTGAACAAATCCAGATGGAGTTCTGAGGTCATTACTGGATCTATCAACAGGAGTCC
AAGCGAGCTCGATATCAAATTACGCCCCGCCCTGCCACTCATCGCAGTACTGTTGTAATTCATTAAGCAT
TCTGCCGACATGGAAGCCATCACAAACGGCATGATGAACCTGAATCGCCAGCGGCATCAGCACCTTGTCG
CCTTGCGTATAATATTTGCCCATGGTGAAAACGGGGGCGAAGAAGTTGTCCATATTGGCCACGTTTAAAT
CAAAACTGGTGAAACTCACCCAGGGATTGGCTGAGACGAAAAACATATTCTCAATAAACCCTTTAGGGAA
ATAGGCCAGGTTTTCACCGTAACACGCCACATCTTGCGAATATATGTGTAGAAACTGCCGGAAATCGTCG
TGGTATTCACTCCAGAGCGATGAAAACGTTTCAGTTTGCTCATGGAAAACGGTGTAACAAGGGTGAACAC
TATCCCATATCACCAGCTCACCGTCTTTCATTGCCATACGAAATTCCGGATGAGCATTCATCAGGCGGGC
AAGAATGTGAATAAAGGCCGGATAAAACTTGTGCTTATTTTTCTTTACGGTCTTTAAAAAGGCCGTAATA
TCCAGCTGAACGGTCTGGTTATAGGTACATTGAGCAACTGACTGAAATGCCTCAAAATGTTCTTTACGAT
GCCATTGGGATATATCAACGGTGGTATATCCAGTGATTTTTTTCTCCATTTTAGCTTCCTTAGCTCCTGA
AAATCTCGATAACTCAAAAAATACGCCCGGTAGTGATCTTATTTCATTATGGTGAAAGTTGGAACCTCTT
ACGTGCCCGATCAACTCGAGTGCCACCTGACGTCTAAGAAACCATTATTATCATGACATTAACCTATAAA
AATAGGCGTATCACGAGGCAGAATTTCAGATAAAAAAAATCCTTAGCTTTCGCTAAGGATGATTTCTGGA
ATTCGCGGCCGCTTCTAGAGCAAAAATCAGACCAGACAAAAGCGGCAAATGAATAAGCGGAACGGGGAAG
GATTTGCGGTCAAGTCCTTCCCTTCCGCACGTATCAATTCGCAAGCTTTTCCTTTATAATAGAATGAATG
ATACTAGTAGCGGCCGCTGCA
Features (pLannotate 1.2.2; 8 found; start..end, strand, type, name):
      2..59      +  terminator     his operon terminator: This putative transcriptin terminator from the E. coli his operon has a 2-bp deletion introduced during synthesis. Its efficiency has not been determined.
    254..842     -  rep_origin     ori: high-copy-number ColE1/pMB1/pBR322/pUC origin of replication
   1025..1119    -  terminator     lambda t0 terminator: transcription terminator from phage lambda
   1143..1799    -  CDS            cat: CAT_ECOLX - Experimental evidence at protein level: Swiss-Prot protein existence level 1. This enzyme is an effector of chloramphenicol resistance in bacteria. From Escherichia coli. This protein is used as a marker in many commonly used cloning vectors, such as pACYC184.
   1800..1897    -  promoter       cat promoter: promoter of the E. coli cat gene encoding chloramphenicol acetyltransferase
   1983..2026    -  terminator     bacterial terminator: putative bacterial transcription terminator
   2029..2050    +  misc_feature   BioBrick prefix: BioBrick prefix for parts that do not start with "ATG"
   2172..1       +  misc_feature   BioBrick suffix (across the origin): universal suffix for all parts
