[The description below was written by a language model from this plasmid's Addgene catalogue record and pLannotate feature annotations shown in this document.]
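Description:
PliaG is a 2,191 bp BioBrick part plasmid from the Bacillus BioBrick Box, a collection of standardized genetic building blocks for work with Bacillus subtilis. It is built on pSB1C3, the standard iGEM part-storage backbone (2,070 bp), and is maintained in E. coli rather than in Bacillus. Replication relies on a high-copy ColE1/pUC-type origin. Selection is by chloramphenicol, through a cat (chloramphenicol acetyltransferase) gene driven by its own promoter and followed by the lambda t0 terminator. Additional terminators, a his operon terminator and a putative bacterial terminator, lie on either side of the cloning region, where they insulate the part from transcriptional read-through to or from the backbone.

The payload is a 121 bp fragment carrying the B. subtilis liaG promoter. It is not annotated as a feature in its own right, but it occupies the interval between the BioBrick prefix (the version used for parts that do not start with ATG) and the universal BioBrick suffix, which spans the sequence origin. The fragment was cloned between EcoRI and PstI, and both sites are retained, so the part can be excised and combined with other parts by standard BioBrick assembly. According to the record, this promoter natively expresses regulatory components of the cell envelope stress response system, and it is catalogued as a constitutive promoter. No reporter or coding sequence lies downstream of it, so the plasmid serves as a source of the promoter. The part would typically be moved into Bacillus expression or reporter constructs that need constitutive transcription. The record does not give the promoter's strength.
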