Addgene plasmid #55174: PliaG
Purpose: Constitutive promoter
Depositing lab: Thorsten Mascher. Depositing organization: Ludwig-Maximilians-Universitaet Muenchen (LMU). Publication: The Bacillus BioBrick Box: generation and evaluation of essential genetic building blocks for standardized work with Bacillus subtilis. Radeck J, Kraft K, Bartels J, Cikovic T, Durr F, Emenegger J, Kelterborn S, Sauer C, Fritz G, Gebhard S, Mascher T. J Biol Eng. 2013 Dec 2;7(1):29. doi: 10.1186/1754-1611-7-29. PubMed 24295448.
Backbone
  Vector backbone: pSB1C3
  Backbone manufacturer: iGEM
  Backbone size w/o insert (bp): 2070
  Total vector size (bp): 2191
  Vector type: Synthetic Biology ; Bacillus BioBrick Box
Growth in bacteria
  Bacterial resistance: Chloramphenicol, 25 μg/mL
  Growth temperature: 37°C
  Growth strain: DH5alpha
  Copy number: High Copy
Gene/Insert
  Gene/Insert name: LiaG promoter
  Species: B. subtilis
  Insert size (bp): 121
  Cloning method: Restriction Enzyme; 5′ cloning site EcoRI (not destroyed); 3′ cloning site PstI (not destroyed)
  Sequencing primers: 5′ na
Terms and licenses: Academic/Nonprofit Terms; Industry Terms: Not Available to Industry
Depositor comments: Promoter expresses regulatory components of the cell envelope stress response system. For sequencing of insert, use the following primers: fwd: TGCCACCTGACGTCTAAG rev: ATTACCGCCTTTGAGTGA
How to cite: PliaG was a gift from Thorsten Mascher (Addgene plasmid # 55174 ; http://n2t.net/addgene:55174 ; RRID:Addgene_55174)
