>Addgene plasmid #55174 | PliaG | addgene partial sequence | sequence record 91203 | ASK-FN2 5'-CGGCCTTTTTACGGTTCCTG-3'
ATGTTCTTTCCTGCGTTATCCCCTGATTCTGTGGATAACCGTATTACCGCCTTTGAGTGAGCTGATACCG
CTCGCCGCAGCCGAACGACCGAGCGCAGCGAGTCAGTGAGCGAGGAAGCCTGCATAACGCGAAGTAATCT
TTTCGGTTTTAAAGAAAAAGGGCAGGGTGGTGACACCTTGCCCTTTTTTGCCGGACTGCAGCGGCCGCTA
CTAGTATCATTCATTCTATTATAAAGGAAAAGCTTGCGAATTGATACGTGCGGAAGGGAAGGACTTGACC
GCAAATCCTTCCCCGTTCCGCTTATTCATTTGCCGCTTTTGTCTGGTCTGATTTTTGCTCTAGAAGCGGC
CGCGAATTCCAGAAATCATCCTTAGCGAAAGCTAAGGATTTTTTTTATCTGAAATTCTGCCTCGTGATAC
GCCTATTTTTATAGGTTAATGTCATGATAATAATGGTTTCTTAGACGTCAGGTGGCACTCGAGTTGATCG
GGCACGTAAGAGGTTCCAACTTTCACCATAATGAAATAAGATCACTACCGGGCGTATTTTTTGAGTTATC
GAGATTTTCAGGAGCTAAGGAAGCTAAAATGGAGAAAAAAATCACTGGATATACCACCGTTGATATATCC
CAATGGCATCGTAAAGAACATTTTGAGGCATTTCAGTCAGTTGCTCAATGTACCTATAACCAGACCGTTC
AGCTGGATATTACGGCCTTTTTAAAGACCGTAAAGAAAAATAAGCACAAGTTTTATCCGGCCTTTATTCA
CATTCTTGCCCGCCTGATGAATGCTCATCCGGAATTTCGTATGGCAATGAAAGACGGTGAGCTGGTGATA
TGGGATAGTGTTCACCCTTGTTACACCGTTTTCCATGAGCAAACTGAAACGTTTTCATCGCTCTGGAGTG
AATACCACGACGATTTCCGGCAGTTTCTACACATATATTCGCAAGATGTGGCGTGTTACGGTGAAAACCT
GGCCTATTTCCCTAAAGGGTTTATTGAGAATATGTTTTTCGTCTCAGCCAATCCCTGGGTGAGTTTCACC
AGTTTTGATTTAAACGTGGCCAATATGGACAACTTCTTCGCCCCCGTTTTCACCATGGGCAAA
