>Addgene plasmid #55174 | PliaG | addgene partial sequence | sequence record 91204 | MoCloR 5'-gccacctgacgtctaagaaacc-3'
CCTATAAAATAGGCGTATCACGAGGCAGAATTTCAGATAAAAAAAATCCTTAGCTTTCGCTAAGGATGAT
TTCTGGAATTCGCGGCCGCTTCTAGAGCAAAAATCAGACCAGACAAAAGCGGCAAATGAATAAGCGGAAC
GGGGAAGGATTTGCGGTCAAGTCCTTCCCTTCCGCACGTATCAATTCGCAAGCTTTTCCTTTATAATAGA
ATGAATGATACTAGTAGCGGCCGCTGCAGTCCGGCAAAAAAGGGCAAGGTGTCACCACCCTGCCCTTTTT
CTTTAAAACCGAAAAGATTACTTCGCGTTATGCAGGCTTCCTCGCTCACTGACTCGCTGCGCTCGGTCGT
TCGGCTGCGGCGAGCGGTATCAGCTCACTCAAAGGCGGTAATACGGTTATCCACAGAATCAGGGGATAAC
GCAGGAAAGAACATGTGAGCAAAAGGCCAGCAAAAGGCCAGGAACCGTAAAAAGGCCGCGTTGCTGGCGT
TTTTCCACAGGCTCCGCCCCCCTGACGAGCATCACAAAAATCGACGCTCAAGTCAGAGGTGGCGAAACCC
GACAGGACTATAAAGATACCAGGCGTTTCCCCCTGGAAGCTCCCTCGTGCGCTCTCCTGTTCCGACCCTG
CCGCTTACCGGATACCTGTCCGCCTTTCTCCCTTCGGGAAGCGTGGCGCTTTCTCATAGCTCACGCTGTA
GGTATCTCAGTTCGGTGTAGGTCGTTCGCTCCAAGCTGGGCTGTGTGCACGAACCCCCCGTTCAGCCCGA
CCGCTGCGCCTTATCCGGTAACTATCGTCTTGAGTCCAACCCGGTAAGACACGACTTATCGCCACTGGCA
GCAGCCACTGGTAACAGGATTAGCAGAGCGAGGTATGTAGGCGGTGCTACAGAGTTCTTGAAGTGGTGGC
CTAACTACGGCTACACTAGAAGAACAGTATTTGGTATCTGCGCTCTGCTGAAGCCAGTTACCTTCGGAAA
AAGAGTTGGTAGCTCTTGATCCGGCAAACAAACCACCGCTGGTAGCGGTGGTTTTTTTGTTTGCAAGCAG
CAGAT
